>Addgene plasmid #230988 | PP_072_pAAV_hSyn_DIO-LR-Voltron2-P2A-LR-CheRiff-HA | addgene full sequence | sequence record 460267 | Addgene NGS Result
TTGCTGGCCTTTTGCTCACATGTCCTGCAGGCAGCTGCGCGCTCGCTCGCTCACTGAGGCCGCCCGGGCA
AAGCCCGGGCGTCGGGCGACCTTTGGTCGCCCGGCCTCAGTGAGCGAGCGAGCGCGCAGAGAGGGAGTGG
CCAACTCCATCACTAGGGGTTCCTGCGGCCGCACGCGTGTGTCTAGACTGCAGAGGGCCCTGCGTATGAG
TGCAAGTGGGTTTTAGGACCAGGATGAGGCGGGGTGGGGGTGCCTACCTGACGACCGACCCCGACCCACT
GGACAAGCACCCAACCCCCATTCCCCAAATTGCGCATCCCCTATCAGAGAGGGGGAGGGGAAACAGGATG
CGGCGAGGCGCGTGCGCACTGCCAGCTTCAGCACCGCGGACAGTGCCTTCGCCCCCGCCTGGCGGCGCGC
GCCACCGCCGCCTCAGCACTGAAGGCGCGCTGACGTCACTCGCCGGTCCCCCGCAAACTCCCCTTCCCGG
CCACCTTGGTCGCGTCCGCGCCGCCGCCGGCCCAGCCGGACCGCACCACGCGAGGCGCGAGATAGGGGGG
CACGGGCGCGACCATCTGCGCTGCGGCGCCGGCGACTCAGCGCTGCCTCAGTCTGCGGTGGGCAGCGGAG
GAGTCGTGTCGTGCCTGAGAGCGCAGTCGAGAAGGTACCGGATCCTCTAGAGTCGACTCCGGAATAACTT
CGTATAGGATACTTTATACGAAGTTATGCAGAATGGTAGCTGGATTGTAGCTGCTATTAGCAATATGAAA
CCTCTTAATAACTTCGTATAGCATACATTATACGAAGTTATGGCGCGCCTTAAACTTCATTTTCATAGCA
AAATCTAGAAGCGTAATCTGGAACATCGTATGGGTATCTAGAACTAGTGTCGACAACATTGATGTCTATT
TGATCCAGAGGGATATACTCCCCTTCAGAAGTAATTCTGGATTTCTCGACGCTCTTGGCGGCCGCCACTT
TATCTTCCTCTGTCACGAAGGCCAGCACGTCCACCTTGCGTCCCAGAAACTGGGAGCTCACTGGTCTCCT
GATATCGCCGTACATAATGATATGCTCGTGAATTTTGATCCGCAGGAAGTGCCCCAGCAGTCCCCAAATA
TTCTTGGACAGCAGGTCGGCGATGGTATGGCCAATAGTGGACCCAGCCACGCTCAGGGTGTGCATGCCTT
CAGGCCCAAAGATGAACAGGCCGGGAAACATCAGCCAACTAGAATAGTACACGGCAGTCATGGCCAGCAC
CAGTTTCTTACAGCCGCCGGCAGGCATGATATAGTAAGACTCCACGTAGATGATTCCAGCGTTGTAGAAT
GTCTGGGTTCCATACACCAGGCCGATACAGTAAAACAGCCACTTCACCCACCCAGTGGCCAGAGCGGCTG
TCACTCCCATGCAAATAGTTCCCAGGTCGGACACCAGCAGAGCCATTGTCCGCTTATTGTATGCCTCACT
CAGGCCGGTGATGTTAGACAGATGAATCAGGATCACGGGACATGTCAGCAGCCATTCGGCATATCTCAGC
CATGGGGTAATGTTCCCTCCGTACAGGAACAGCATAGCAGGACTGGTGAACTCGAAATAGATCTCCAGAA
TCACTTTGATCAGCTCCACGGAGCACACGTACACTTCCTCCCATCCCACGCTGGCCTTATAGGCGTGCCA
GCCGTAGAAAGCCAGAAACAGGGCAGACAGGAACACGGCAAACCACTGGAAGCCCCTAGCTGTTTCCTGC
TCCCACAGGGCCCCATAGTAGATGTAGATGGAGCTGCACTGTTCCTCATACCCATGCACGGGGTGGTAGG
GTGGATTCACTTGATATCCAGCTGGGGCATGGTACTCACTGCCTCCGGCAGAATCGTTTCCAGGTGGGGC
GCTGTGAGCGTCTGGAGCAGGAGCTCCGCCACTACCGGATCTGACTACGCCTGTCTTATTGCTGAAAGGA
ACGTAGAAGTTGGGACCTTCTGTTCCGTTAGCCAGTCCAAGGGTCAACAAAGCCAGCAAGAGGAGTATTT
GGGGTCGGGGACCGGGGTTTTCTTCCACGTCTCCTGCTTGCTTTAACAGAGAGAAGTTCGTGGCTCCGGA
GCCCACCTCGTTCTCGTAGCAGAACACGTTGATGTCGATCTGGTCCAGGGGGATGTACTCGCCCTCGCTG
GTGATCCTGCTCTTAGTGGTTGGCTCGCCGGAAATCTCGAGCGTCGACAGCCAGCGCGCGATCTCGCTGC
CGATCAGGTCCGGGTTGTCTTCTTGCAGCAGATTCAGACCCGGGCCGATGTCCACAGCCTTGCAGTTAGG
CAGGCTTTTGGCCAGGCGAGCGGCTTCGGCCGGTGGGATCAGAACGCCTGGGGTGCCCCAGAACAGCAGC
TTCGGGACAGGGGACTGGTGCAGCCAGTCCATGTATTCTTCGACCAGCGCGACGATGTTCGCTGGCTCAC
CGGCGATTGGCAGCTCGTTTGGGAAGCGCCACAGTGGCTCGCGGTCAACAGGATTCAGGAACGGCTCGCG
GTAATGGTCCATCTCGACTTCAGTCAGCGGGCGGACGACACCCATCGGCAGCGTACCCTCGATAAAAACG
TTCTGATCGATGATCAGCTTGCGGCCGACGTCGGTGGTGCGGAAGGCCTGGAAGGTCTCGCGGGCAAATT
CTGGCCATTCGTCCCAGGTCGGGATAGGGCGGATGAACTCCATAAATGCAATACCTTTGACGCGCTCTGG
ATTGCGCTTGGCCCAGTGGAAACCCAGAGCGGAGCCCCAGTCGTGAATGACCAGGACGACCTCTTCCAGA
CCCAGGGCTTCGATGAAGGCATCCATGAAGCGGACGTGGTCGTCGAAGAAATAACCCAGGTCTGGTTTGT
CGGATTTGCCCATACCGATCAGGTCTGGAGCAATGCAGCGATGGGTCGGTGCAACATGCGGGATGATGTT
GCGCCACACGTAGGAGGAGGTCGGGTTACCGTGCAGGAACAGCACAGGGGTGCCATCGCGCGGACCAACA
TCGACGTAGTGCATGCGCTCGCCCAGGACTTCCACATAATGGGGGTCGAATGGAAAGCCAGTACCGATCT
TGAAGATAGTCTCATGGGCAATGAGGCACCCCATTCCAAACAGTGGCTTAGCGAGCACATCCAGGATTCC
CATGAGAATGGCCTCATTGTCGACGGACAGCACGCCACTACCAGACCCGAAAGCCCACACGACAGGATAA
AACACCCAGAGGATTGACAGGAAGACGAGCAGACTGACATAGGAGCTATGGTACTCGGGGCTTTTCTTCA
GATCGTCTTTCCAAGTGGCGTTATACATCCCGTATGTCAGGACTGCCTGCATCACACATCCAGCGATAAA
GTACACCCATTTGAACTTGTGTTCATCCTCGAAGTCGCCCAGAATACCAAACACGATCATGAAAATGTCT
GCGCCGATGACCCAAGAAATCATCACTCCGCCCATCTTGGTCATGACGATGAGATCGAGCAGGAGCAGTG
GTGTGGTCAGCACCCAGTTAATATATCTTGCGTAGACCACCTGCCTTTCACCATTCATTGTCAGGTCCTG
GTAGTTCACGGCCATTGCATAGTAAGCGGTAGCGGCGATAGTGCAGATGGCAATGTTGATATAGTATGCG
CTCTTCAGCTCTGAAGGCCGAAAGTGCACAGCCACTCCAAAAGCAATAGCAGCAGCAGCCATAATAGCAA
AGACAATCCACTGTGCAATCATGCCGGTCTCGGTTTCCACGTCAGCACTACCGGATCTGACTACGCCTGT
CTTATTGCTGAAAGGAACGTAGAAGTTGGGACCTTCTGTTCCGTTAGCCAGTCCAAGGGTCAACAAAGCC
AGCAAGAGGAGTATTTGGGGTCGGCCCATGGTGGCGCTAGCATAACTTCGTATAAAGTATCCTATACGAA
GTTATTTGCCTTAACCCAGAAATTATCACTGTTATTCTTTAGAATGGTGCAAAGAATAACTTCGTATAAT
GTATGCTATACGAAGTTATGAATTCGATATCAAGCTTATCGATAATCAACCTCTGGATTACAAAATTTGT
GAAAGATTGACTGGTATTCTTAACTATGTTGCTCCTTTTACGCTATGTGGATACGCTGCTTTAATGCCTT
TGTATCATGCTATTGCTTCCCGTATGGCTTTCATTTTCTCCTCCTTGTATAAATCCTGGTTGCTGTCTCT
TTATGAGGAGTTGTGGCCCGTTGTCAGGCAACGTGGCGTGGTGTGCACTGTGTTTGCTGACGCAACCCCC
ACTGGTTGGGGCATTGCCACCACCTGTCAGCTCCTTTCCGGGACTTTCGCTTTCCCCCTCCCTATTGCCA
CGGCGGAACTCATCGCCGCCTGCCTTGCCCGCTGCTGGACAGGGGCTCGGCTGTTGGGCACTGACAATTC
CGTGGTGTTGTCGGGGAAATCATCGTCCTTTCCTTGGCTGCTCGCCTATGTTGCCACCTGGATTCTGCGC
GGGACGTCCTTCTGCTACGTCCCTTCGGCCCTCAATCCAGCGGACCTTCCTTCCCGCGGCCTGCTGCCGG
CTCTGCGGCCTCTTCCGCGTCTTCGCCTTCGCCCTCAGACGAGTCGGATCTCCCTTTGGGCCGCCTCCCC
GCATCGATACCGTCGACCCGGGCGGCCGCTTCGAGCAGACATGATAAGATACATTGATGAGTTTGGACAA
ACCACAACTAGAATGCAGTGAAAAAAATGCTTTATTTGTGAAATTTGTGATGCTATTGCTTTATTTGTAA
CCATTATAAGCTGCAATAAACTAACCACGTGCGGACCGAGCGGCCGCAGGAACCCCTAGTGATGGAGTTG
GCCACTCCCTCTCTGCGCGCTCGCTCGCTCACTGAGGCCGGGCGACCAAAGGTCGCCCGACGCCCGGGCT
TTGCCCGGGCGGCCTCAGTGAGCGAGCGAGCGCGCAGCTGCCTGCAGGGGCGCCTGATGCGGTATTTTCT
CCTTACGCATCTGTGCGGTATTTCACACCGCATA
[95 nt withheld, positions 5005-5099]
T
[46 nt withheld, positions 5101-5146]
C
[141 nt withheld, positions 5148-5288]
CCTTTGACGTTGGAGTCCACGTTCTTT
[37 nt withheld, positions 5316-5352]
ACTCTATCTCGGGCTATTCTTTTGATTTATAAGGGATTTTGCCGATTTCGGTCTATTGGTTAAAAAATGA
GCTGATTTAACAAAAATTTAACGCGAATTTTAACAAAATATTAACGTTTACAATTTTATGGTGCACTCTC
AGTACAATCTGCTCTGATGCCGCATAGTTAAGCCAGCCCCGACACCCGCCAACACCCGCTGACGCGCCCT
GACGGGCTTGTCTGCTCCCGGCATCCGCTTACAGACAAGCTGTGACCGTCTCCGGGAGCTGCATGTGTCA
GAGGTTTTCACCGTCATCACCGAAACGCGCGAGACGAAAGGGCCTCGTGATACGCCTATTTTTATAGGTT
AATGTCATGATAATAATGGTTTCTTAGACGTCAGGTGGCACTTTTCGGGGAAATGTGCGCGGAACCCCTA
TTTGTTTATTTTTCTAAATACATTCAAATATGTATCCGCTCATGAGACAATAACCCTGATAAATGCTTCA
ATAATATTGAAAAAGGAAGAGTATGAGTATTCAACATTTCCGTGTCGCCCTTATTCCCTTTTTTGCGGCA
TTTTGCCTTCCTGTTTTTGCTCACCCAGAAACGCTGGTGAAAGTAAAAGATGCTGAAGATCAGTTGGGTG
CACGAGTGGGTTACATCGAACTGGATCTCAACAGCGGTAAGATCCTTGAGAGTTTTCGCCCCGAAGAACG
TTTTCCAATGATGAGCACTTTTAAAGTTCTGCTATGTGGCGCGGTATTATCCCGTATTGACGCCGGGCAA
GAGCAACTCGGTCGCCGCATACACTATTCTCAGAATGACTTGGTTGAGTACTCACCAGTCACAGAAAAGC
ATCTTACGGATGGCATGACAGTAAGAGAATTATGCAGTGCTGCCATAACCATGAGTGATAACACTGCGGC
CAACTTACTTCTGACAACGATCGGAGGACCGAAGGAGCTAACCGCTTTTTTGCACAACATGGGGGATCAT
GTAACTCGCCTTGATCGTTGGGAACCGGAGCTGAATGAAGCCATACCAAACGACGAGCGTGACACCACGA
TGCCTGTAGCAATGGCAACAACGTTGCGCAAACTATTAACTGGCGAACTACTTACTCTAGCTTCCCGGCA
ACAATTAATAGACTGGATGGAGGCGGATAAAGTTGCAGGACCACTTCTGCGCTCGGCCCTTCCGGCTGGC
TGGTTTATTGCTGATAAATCTGGAGCCGGTGAGCGTGGGTCTCGCGGTATCATTGCAGCACTGGGGCCAG
ATGGTAAGCCCTCCCGTATCGTAGTTATCTACACGACGGGGAGTCAGGCAACTATGGATGAACGAAATAG
ACAGATCGCTGAGATAGGTGCCTCACTGATTAAGCATTGGTAACTGTCAGACCAAGTTTACTCATATATA
CTTTAGATTGATTTAAAACTTCATTTTTAATTTAAAAGGATCTAGGTGAAGATCCTTTTTGATAATCTCA
TGACCAAAATCCCTTAACGTGAGTTTTCGTTCCACTGAGCGTCAGACCCCGTAGAAAAGATCAAAGGATC
TTCTTGAGATCCTTTTTTTCTGCGCGTAATCTGCTGCTTGCAAACAAAAAAACCACCGCTACCAGCGGTG
GTTTGTTTGCCGGATCAAGAGCTACCAACTCTTTTTCCGAAGGTAACTGGCTTCAGCAGAGCGCAGATAC
CAAATACTGTTCTTCTAGTGTAGCCGTAGTTAGGCCACCACTTCAAGAACTCTGTAGCACCGCCTACATA
CCTCGCTCTGCTAATCCTGTTACCAGTGGCTGCTGCCAGTGGCGATAAGTCGTGTCTTACCGGGTTGGAC
TCAAGACGATAGTTACCGGATAAGGCGCAGCGGTCGGGCTGAACGGGGGGTTCGTGCACACAGCCCAGCT
TGGAGCGAACGACCTACACCGAACTGAGATACCTACAGCGTGAGCTATGAGAAAGCGCCACGCTTCCCGA
AGGGAGAAAGGCGGACAGGTATCCGGTAAGCGGCAGGGTCGGAACAGGAGAGCGCACGAGGGAGCTTCCA
GGGGGAAACGCCTGGTATCTTTATAGTCCTGTCGGGTTTCGCCACCTCTGACTTGAGCGTCGATTTTTGT
GATGCTCGTCAGGGGGGCGGAGCCTATGGAAAAACGCCAGCAACGCGGCCTTTTTACGGTTCCTGGCCTT
Features (pLannotate 1.2.2; 28 found; start..end, strand, type, name):
     24..164     -  repeat_region  AAV2 ITR: inverted terminal repeat of adeno-associated virus serotype 2 inverted
    209..656     +  promoter       hSyn promoter: human synapsin I promoter; confers neuron-specific expression (Kügler et al., 2003)
    670..687     +  misc_feature   MCS (fragment): pUC18/19 multiple cloning site
    694..727     +  protein_bind   lox2272: Cre-mediated recombination occurs in the 8-bp core sequence (GGATACTT). lox2272 sites are compatible with each other, but incompatible with loxP or loxN sites (Lee and Saito, 1988). Cre recombinase
    728..777     -  intron         β-globin intron (fragment): internally truncated intron from human β-globin
    778..811     +  protein_bind   loxP: Cre-mediated recombination occurs in the 8-bp core sequence (GCATACAT). Cre recombinase
    849..876     -  CDS            3xHA (fragment): three tandem HA epitope tags
    895..954     -  CDS            KCNJ2 (fragment): KCNJ2_HUMAN - Also known as IRK1. Experimental evidence at protein level: Swiss-Prot protein existence level 1. Probably participates in establishing action potential waveform and excitability of neuronal and muscle tissues. Inward rectifier potassium channels are characterized by a greater tendency to allow potassium to flow into the cell rather than out of it. Their voltage dependence is regulated by the concentration of extracellular potassium; as external potassium is raised, the voltage range of the channel opening shifts to more positive voltages. The inward rectification is mainly due t
    976..1920    -  CDS            CheRiff: blue light-activated optogenetic actuator derived from Scherffelia dubia channelrhodopsin (Hochbaum et al., 2014)
   1927..1989    -  CDS            RHO (fragment): OPSD_BOVIN - Experimental evidence at protein level: Swiss-Prot protein existence level 1. Photoreceptor required for image-forming vision at low light intensity. Required for photoreceptor cell viability after birth (By similarity). Light-induced isomerization of 11-cis to all-trans retinal triggers a conformational change that activates signaling via G- proteins (PubMed:10926528, PubMed:12044163, PubMed:11972040, PubMed:16908857, PubMed:16586416, PubMed:17060607, PubMed:17449675, PubMed:18818650, PubMed:21389983, PubMed:22198838, PubMed:23579341, PubMed:25205354, PubMed:27458239). Subsequent
   2039..2094    -  CDS            P2A (fragment): 2A peptide from porcine teschovirus-1 polyprotein Eukaryotic ribosomes fail to insert a peptide bond between the Gly and Pro residues, yielding separate polypeptides.
   2125..2184    -  CDS            KCNJ2 (fragment): KCNJ2_HUMAN - Also known as IRK1. Experimental evidence at protein level: Swiss-Prot protein existence level 1. Probably participates in establishing action potential waveform and excitability of neuronal and muscle tissues. Inward rectifier potassium channels are characterized by a greater tendency to allow potassium to flow into the cell rather than out of it. Their voltage dependence is regulated by the concentration of extracellular potassium; as external potassium is raised, the voltage range of the channel opening shifts to more positive voltages. The inward rectification is mainly due t
   2197..3078    -  CDS            HaloTag®: modified bacterial dehalogenase that forms covalent bonds with chloroalkane derivatives
   3694..3825    -  CDS            rho (fragment): OPSD_GALML - Experimental evidence at transcript level: Swiss-Prot protein existence level 2. Photoreceptor required for image-forming vision at low light intensity. While most salt water fish species use retinal as chromophore, most freshwater fish use 3-dehydroretinal, or a mixture of retinal and 3-dehydroretinal (By similarity). Light-induced isomerization of 11-cis to all-trans retinal triggers a conformational change that activates signaling via G-proteins. Subsequent receptor phosphorylation mediates displacement of the bound G-protein alpha subunit by arrestin and terminates signaling (
   3892..3925    -  protein_bind   lox2272: Cre-mediated recombination occurs in the 8-bp core sequence (GGATACTT). lox2272 sites are compatible with each other, but incompatible with loxP or loxN sites (Lee and Saito, 1988). Cre recombinase
   3926..3975    -  intron         β-globin intron (fragment): internally truncated intron from human β-globin
   3976..4009    -  protein_bind   loxP: Cre-mediated recombination occurs in the 8-bp core sequence (GCATACAT). Cre recombinase
   4010..4034    +  misc_feature   MCS (fragment): pBluescript multiple cloning site
   4034..4622    +  misc_feature   WPRE: woodchuck hepatitis virus posttranscriptional regulatory element
   4656..4781    -  polyA_signal   SV40 poly(A) signal (fragment): SV40 polyadenylation signal
   4808..4948    +  repeat_region  AAV2 ITR: inverted terminal repeat of adeno-associated virus serotype 2 inverted
   4953..5004    -  misc_feature   bom (fragment): basis of mobility region from pBR322
   5023..5478    +  rep_origin     f1 ori (sequence partly withheld): f1 bacteriophage origin of replication; arrow indicates direction of (+) strand synthesis
   5479..5528    -  misc_feature   bom (fragment): basis of mobility region from pBR322
   5630..5665    -  CDS            rop (fragment): Rop protein, which maintains plasmids at low copy number; rop
   5760..5864    +  promoter       AmpR promoter: bla
   5865..6725    +  CDS            AmpR: β-lactamase; bla; confers resistance to ampicillin, carbenicillin, and related antibiotics
   6896..7484    +  rep_origin     ori: high-copy-number ColE1/pMB1/pBR322/pUC origin of replication
