[The description below was written by a language model from this plasmid's Addgene catalogue record and pLannotate feature annotations shown in this document.]
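Description:
PP_072_pAAV_hSyn_DIO-LR-Voltron2-P2A-LR-CheRiff-HA is a 7.5 kb AAV transfer plasmid for Cre-dependent, neuron-specific co-expression of a voltage indicator and an optogenetic actuator (an "Optopatch" pair). It is propagated in E. coli at high copy from a ColE1/pUC-type origin under ampicillin selection (AmpR), and the backbone also carries an f1 origin. Two AAV2 inverted terminal repeats flank the expression cassette, allowing it to be packaged into recombinant AAV for delivery to mammalian neurons.

Between the ITRs, the human synapsin I (hSyn) promoter drives a roughly 3 kb synthetic insert held in a DIO (double-floxed inverted) arrangement. The coding region lies in antisense orientation between opposing pairs of lox2272 and loxP sites, so it is not expressed until Cre recombinase inverts it and locks it into the sense orientation, restricting expression to Cre-positive neurons. The open reading frame encodes Voltron2, a chemigenetic voltage sensor whose annotated HaloTag domain covalently binds chloroalkane dye ligands. The stretch upstream of HaloTag is mostly unannotated and presumably holds the sensor's rhodopsin voltage-sensing domain. A P2A peptide separates Voltron2 from CheRiff, a blue-light-gated channelrhodopsin that ends in an HA epitope tag, so the two proteins are produced separately from one transcript. Each protein has a rhodopsin-derived fragment on its N-terminal side, likely corresponding to the "LR" element in the name, and a short KCNJ2 (Kir2.1) fragment on its C-terminal side. These fit the stated aim of membrane localization. A WPRE and an SV40 polyadenylation signal follow the cassette to enhance transcript stability and expression.

The construct is intended for all-optical electrophysiology, combining optical stimulation with voltage imaging in neuronal dendrites, including in vivo.
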