Addgene plasmid #230988: PP_072_pAAV_hSyn_DIO-LR-Voltron2-P2A-LR-CheRiff-HA
Purpose: Co-expressing membrane-localized Voltron2 and membrane-localized CheRiff.
Depositing lab: Adam Cohen. Depositing organization: Harvard University. Publication: Voltage dynamics of dendritic integration and back-propagation in vivo. Wong-Campos JD, Park P, Davis H, Qi Y, Tian H, Itkis DG, Kim D, Grimm JB, Plutkis SE, Lavis L, Cohen AE. bioRxiv [Preprint]. 2023 May 26:2023.05.25.542363. doi: 10.1101/2023.05.25.542363. PubMed 37292691.
Backbone
  Vector backbone: pAAV
  Backbone size w/o insert (bp): 4462
  Total vector size (bp): 7522
  Vector type: Mammalian Expression, AAV
Growth in bacteria
  Bacterial resistance: Ampicillin, 100 μg/mL
  Growth temperature: 37°C
  Growth strain: NEB Stable
  Copy number: High Copy
Gene/Insert
  Gene/Insert name: Cre-dependent, membrane-localized optopatch for neuronal dendrites
  Species: Synthetic
  Insert size (bp): 3060
  Promoter: hSyn
  Cloning method: Gibson Cloning
  Sequencing primers: 5′ gcgcagtcgagaaggtaccggatc
Terms and licenses: Academic/Nonprofit Terms; Industry Terms: Not Available to Industry
How to cite: PP_072_pAAV_hSyn_DIO-LR-Voltron2-P2A-LR-CheRiff-HA was a gift from Adam Cohen (Addgene plasmid # 230988 ; http://n2t.net/addgene:230988 ; RRID:Addgene_230988)
